>Addgene plasmid #189846 | pGBT-RP8.1 | addgene full sequence | sequence record 373953 | Addgene NGS Result
GGTACCGAGCAGAGGTGTAAAAAGTACTCAAAAATTTTACTCAAGTGAAAGTACAAGTACTTAGGGAAAA
TTTTACTCAATTAAAAGTAAAAGTATCTGGCTAGAATCTTACTTGAGTAAAAGTAAAAAAGTACTCCATT
AAAATTGTACTTGAGTATTAAGGAAGTAAAAGTAAAAGCAAGAAAGAAAACTAGAGTGGTCTCCCTTTAG
TGAGGGTTAATTGATGGGATAGGGATAACAGGGTAATATAACTTCGTATAGCATACATTATACGAAGTTA
TCGTTACCACCCACTAGCGGTCAGACTGCAGATTGCAGCACGAAACAGGAAGCTGACTCCACATGGTCAC
ATGCTCACTGAAGTGTTGACTTCCCTGACAGCTGTGCACTTTCTAAACCGGTTTTCTCATTCATTTACAG
TTCAGCCGGAATTCACCCGGGTACCGGAAGGTGCCTCCTCCGAGGACGTCATCAAGGAGTTCATGCGCTT
CAAGGTGCGCATGGAGGGCTCCGTGAACGGCCACGAGTTCGAGATCGAGGGCGAGGGCGAGGGCCGCCCC
TACGAGGGCACCCAGACCGCCAAGCTGAAGGTGACCAAGGGCGGCCCCCTGCCCTTCGCCTGGGACATCC
TGTCCCCTCAGTTCCAGTACGGCTCCAAGGCCTACGTGAAGCACCCCGCCGACATCCCCGACTACTTGAA
GCTGTCCTTCCCCGAGGGCTTCAAGTGGGAGCGCGTGATGAACTTCGAGGACGGCGGCGTGGTGACCGTG
ACCCAGGACTCCTCCCTGCAGGACGGCGAGTTCATCTACAAGGTGAAGCTGCGCGGCACCAACTTCCCCT
CCGACGGCCCCGTAATGCAGAAGAAGACCATGGGCTGGGAGGCCTCCACCGAGCGGATGTACCCCGAGGA
CGGCGCCCTGAAGGGCGAGATCAAGATGAGGCTGAAGCTGAAGGACGGCGGCCACTACGACGCCGAGGTC
AAGACCACCTACATGGCCAAGAAGCCCGTGCAGCTGCCCGGCGCCTACAAGACCGACATCAAGCTGGACA
TCACCTCCCACAACGAGGACTACACCATCGTGGAACAGTACGAGCGCGCCGAGGGCCGCCACTCCACCGG
AGCCTAAGACTAGTAATTAAGTCTCAGCCACCGTTAACTGAACATGTCAAAACCTGTGGAGACTGTTGAG
ATTTGATGTTCTGAAAAGATAAAGCCTATAAATAAAATGTTGCCCAAATTTCCTGCCTGATGTTTTTCTT
TGTCTTTGCTACATGGCTTTGCTGCTCGGATCGGCTCACTCTGTGTATGCCACGTTCACTTTGTACTCTC
CTTCTCACGGTAGGTTTATTATTTTTAGATGTGCAGTTAGTTTCTGTGAAATAACACACCACACACTGAT
ATTGTCTGTGCATTGACTTGGTGAGTGCACATTGTTTTTGATCTTGACATATTTATATTTGATTGATCAG
GTGAACTGTGTGAATCTAAAGTGCTCCATACAGATGTTCTGCATTGAAAATATTCTCATTTTATTAGTGG
AAGTGAGTGTATGCCACATCCAATCAATTTCAGCAAACACCCCAGTATGATTTAATGCAAAAAAATGAAG
GTATCAAACACGCATTACTACTTTGCAGTTAAATATTTAACATTTATTCCAACACGAAAAAAAGCAGTAA
ATAACACTTTGACAAACACGTCAGGACATCTTATTTTTGTCACCCTCACAGGCAATTTAGTATAATATAT
TATATATATATATATATCATATAATAATATTCAGTATAATATATATATATATATCATATTATAATATTCA
GTATAATATAAAACACAAACACATATATGTATAATATAATATAACATTTTTATTTATTGAGATGCCTCTA
TGGACCGTGTTATAAGAAGTAAAGATCAGGAGAAGTAAACATGAAGTGTAATTATGAATACTGATGTTAA
ATTAAGCTATGATGAGTTTTCACTGTTAATTTACCATCTCAATTAAATGTTGATGCCTCCATGACCAAGT
TAAGCAGATGAGACTGAGGACAACTGTAGAAGACAAGATGTTCACTTTGCTGAATATAGCTGGCTTGACA
GTTATCTATGACTCTATAAATATATATATATTTTTTTTTTTATAAAATGATTTATTTATAACTATATATC
CATTTCTCAGACAGGTGCTTCATATCCCTCACTCCCGTAGCTGTCCATGCTGGATCTGTCCCCGTTGTTT
TTAAAAAGCTAAATAAGTTATTAACATGACTGCATCCAGCGAGCCAAACCTGTCTGGTGTACAGCTACCA
GAGAAGCTTGAGATCCTAGTCACCGGCGTTCCTAGTTCTTTAAACTGTTACAAAGTGTTTGGACCAGCAA
CTGAATTGCACTGTAAATTACCACATCAGGGTCTCCGGGGTCAACGCTGCTAAGCAATGGACTGGAAAAT
TTGTGACATTGAGTTTTTGGAATAACTGGGAATGCTGGATAACTCTTTGGGTAAAGCTATGGAACAAAAG
TACCAGCATGAACTAAGAAATGACTGTCACAGCACAACATCAAACACAATGCAAGACAAAGGTTCTCTGC
TTTTGCCTTACTTGACAGAAAAAGTAAGCTCTAGGTTCATCGCATGCAGACAGCAGCAATACATGACATA
TATAAAGGCTGGCTCTTTTCTCCCTTCCATTGAACTGAAACTTCCACTCAGTCAGACTTGCGGGGGATCC
ACAGCCTGACTAACTCGACAAACCCCCCCAAACCTAAGGTGAGTTGATCTTTAAGCTTTTTACATTTTCA
GCTCGCATATATCAATTCGCGCGCATTGTCACACTAGCACCCACTAGCGGTCAGACTGCAGATTGCAGCA
CGAAACAGGAAGCTGACTCCACATGGTCACATGCTCACTGAAGTGTTGACTTCCCTGACAGCTGTGCACT
TTCTAAACCGGTTTTCTCATTCATTTACAGTTCAGCCGGAATTCACCTCGAGACCATGGCTCCAAAGAAG
AAGCGTAAGGTAACCATGAGCGAGCTGATTAAGGAGAACATGCACATGAAGCTGTACATGGAGGGCACCG
TGGACAACCATCACTTCAAGTGCACATCCGAGGGCGAAGGCAAGCCCTACGAGGGCACCCAGACCATGAG
AATCAAGGTGGTCGAGGGCGGCCCTCTCCCCTTCGCCTTCGACATCCTGGCTACTAGCTTCCTCTACGGC
AGCAAGACCTTCATCAACCACACCCAGGGCATCCCCGACTTCTTCAAGCAGTCCTTCCCTGAGGGCTTCA
CATGGGAGAGAGTCACCACATACGAAGACGGGGGCGTGCTGACCGCTACCCAGGACACCAGCCTCCAGGA
CGGCTGCCTCATCTACAACGTCAAGATCAGAGGGGTGAACTTCACATCCAACGGCCCTGTGATGCAGAAG
AAAACACTCGGCTGGGAGGCCTTCACCGAGACGCTGTACCCCGCTGACGGCGGCCTGGAAGGCAGAAACG
ACATGGCCCTGAAGCTCGTGGGCGGGAGCCATCTGATCGCAAACATCAAGACCACATATAGATCCAAGAA
ACCCGCTAAGAACCTCAAGATGCCTGGCGTCTACTATGTGGACTACAGACTGGAAAGAATCAAGGAGGCC
AACAACGAGACCTACGTCGAGCAGCACGAGGTGGCAGTGGCCAGATACTGCGACCTCCCTAGCAAACTGG
GGCACAAGCTCAATTAAAGCTGAGATCTACCTAAGGTGAGTTGATCTTTAAGCTTTTTACATTTTCAGCT
CGCATATATCAATTCGAACGTTTAATTAGAATGTTTAAATAAAGCTAGATTAAATGATTAGGCTCAGTTA
CCGGTCTTTTTTTTCTCATTTACACTGAGCTCAAGACGTCTGATAACTTCGTATAGCATACATTATACGA
AGTTATTACCCTGTTATCCCTATGGCTAGCGATGGGATCTAATACGACTCACTATAGGGAGACCAAGGGA
AAATAGAATGAAGTGATCTCCAAAAAATAAGTACTTTTTGACTGTAAATAAAATTGTAAGGAGTAAAAAG
TACTTTTTTTTCTAAAAAAATGTAATTAAGTAAAAGTAAAAGTATTGATTTTTAATTGTACTCAAGTAAA
GTAAAAATCCCCAAAAATAATACTTAAGTACAGTAATCAAGTAAAATTACTCAAGTACTTTACACCTCTG
GGATCCAGCTGCATCATGAACAATAAAACTGTCTGCTTACATAAACAGTAATACAAGGGGTGTTATGAGC
CATATTCAACGGGAAACGTCGAGGCCGCGATTAAATTCCAACATGGATGCTGATTTATATGGGTATAAAT
GGGCTCGCGATAATGTCGGGCAATCAGGTGCGACAATCTATCGCTTGTATGGGAAGCCCGATGCGCCAGA
GTTGTTTCTGAAACATGGCAAAGGTAGCGTTGCCAATGATGTTACAGATGAGATGGTCAGACTAAACTGG
CTGACGGAATTTATGCCTCTTCCGACCATCAAGCATTTTATCCGTACTCCTGATGATGCATGGTTACTCA
CCACTGCGATCCCCGGAAAAACAGCATTCCAGGTATTAGAAGAATATCCTGATTCAGGTGAAAATATTGT
TGATGCGCTGGCAGTGTTCCTGCGCCGGTTGCATTCGATTCCTGTTTGTAATTGTCCTTTTAACAGCGAT
CGCGTATTTCGTCTCGCTCAGGCGCAATCACGAATGAATAACGGTTTGGTTGATGCGAGTGATTTTGATG
ACGAGCGTAATGGCTGGCCTGTTGAACAAGTCTGGAAAGAAATGCATAAACTTTTGCCATTCTCACCGGA
TTCAGTCGTCACTCATGGTGATTTCTCACTTGATAACCTTATTTTTGACGAGGGGAAATTAATAGGTTGT
ATTGATGTTGGACGAGTCGGAATCGCAGACCGATACCAGGATCTTGCCATCCTATGGAACTGCCTCGGTG
AGTTTTCTCCTTCATTACAGAAACGGCTTTTTCAAAAATATGGTATTGATAATCCTGATATGAATAAATT
GCAGTTTCATTTGATGCTCGATGAGTTTTTCTAATCAGAATTGGTTAATTGGTTGTAACACTGGCAAAAA
GGATCTAGGTGAAGATCCTTTTTGATAATCTCATGACCAAAATCCCTTAACGTGAGTTTTCGTTCCACTG
AGCGTCAGACCCCGTAGAAAAGATCAAAGGATCTTCTTGAGATCCTTTTTTTCTGCGCGTAATCTGCTGC
TTGCAAACAAAAAAACCACCGCTACCAGCGGTGGTTTGTTTGCCGGATCAAGAGCTACCAACTCTTTTTC
CGAAGGTAACTGGCTTCAGCAGAGCGCAGATACCAAATACTGTTCTTCTAGTGTAGCCGTAGTTAGGCCA
CCACTTCAAGAACTCTGTAGCACCGCCTACATACCTCGCTCTGCTAATCCTGTTACCAGTGGCTGCTGCC
AGTGGCGATAAGTCGTGTCTTACCGGGTTGGACTCAAGACGATAGTTACCGGATAAGGCGCAGCGGTCGG
GCTGAACGGGGGGTTCGTGCACACAGCCCAGCTTGGAGCGAACGACCTACACCGAACTGAGATACCTACA
GCGTGAGCTATGAGAAAGCGCCACGGTTCCCGAAGGGAGAAAGGCGGACAGGTATCCGGTAAGCGGCAGG
GTCGGAACAGGAGAGCGCACGAGGGAGCTTCCAGGGGGAAACGCCTGGTATCTTTATAGTCCTGTCGGGT
TTCGCCACCTCTGACTTGAGCGTCGATTTTTGTGATGCTCGTCAGGGGGGCGGAGCCTATGGAAAAACGC
CAGCAACGCGGCCTTTTTACGGTTCCTGGCCTTTTGCTGGCCTTTTGCTCACATGTTCTTTCCTGCGTTA
TCCCCTGATTCTGTGGATAACCGTATTACCGCCTTTGAGTGAGCTGATACCGCTCGCCGCAGCCGAACGA
CCGAGCGCAGCGAGTCAGTGAGCGAGGAAGCGGAACAGATTTAAAT
Features (pLannotate 1.2.2; 9 found; start..end, strand, type, name):
    204..222     -  promoter       T3 promoter: promoter for bacteriophage T3 RNA polymerase
    248..281     +  protein_bind   loxP: Cre-mediated recombination occurs in the 8-bp core sequence (GCATACAT). Cre recombinase
    453..1127    +  CDS            mRFP1: monomeric derivative of DsRed (Campbell et al., 2002) mammalian codon-optimized
   1788..1804    +  promoter       LEU2 promoter (fragment): S. cerevisiae LEU2
   3026..3724    +  CDS            TagBFP: TagBFP is a basic (constitutively fluorescent) blue fluorescent protein published in 2008, derived from Entacmaea quadricolor. It is reported to be a very rapidly-maturing monomer with very low acid sensitivity.
   3893..3926    +  protein_bind   loxP: Cre-mediated recombination occurs in the 8-bp core sequence (GCATACAT). Cre recombinase
   3960..3978    +  promoter       T7 promoter: promoter for bacteriophage T7 RNA polymerase
   4265..5074    +  CDS            KanR: aminoglycoside phosphotransferase; aph(3')-Ia; confers resistance to kanamycin in bacteria or G418 (Geneticin®) in eukaryotes
   5217..5805    +  rep_origin     ori: high-copy-number ColE1/pMB1/pBR322/pUC origin of replication
