[The description below was written by a language model from this plasmid's Addgene catalogue record and pLannotate feature annotations shown in this document.]
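Description:
pGBT-RP8.1 is a gene-breaking transposon (GBT) protein-trap vector of about 6 kb, built on the pGBT backbone and catalogued as a Cre/Lox construct. It is maintained in E. coli through a high-copy ColE1/pUC-type origin and selected with kanamycin via an aph(3')-Ia resistance gene. The associated publication describes a vertebrate gene-break protein trap library, which places this plasmid in that insertional mutagenesis toolkit. However, the record does not name the target organism or the delivery method. The feature table also does not annotate any transposon terminal repeats, splice acceptor or polyadenylation elements.

The annotated payload sits between two loxP sites in the same orientation, flanked on the outside by T3 and T7 phage promoters. Just inside the first loxP is an mRFP1 coding sequence, listed as an N-terminal tag. In a protein-trap design, a reporter like this is expected to be spliced in frame onto the upstream exons of a disrupted gene, so that it both reports the gene's expression and truncates its product. Further downstream is a TagBFP coding sequence, recorded as a C-terminal tag. The catalogue lists a beta-actin promoter, which is not annotated in the table but presumably lies in the unannotated interval upstream of TagBFP and drives this second reporter cassette. Because the loxP sites are direct repeats, Cre recombinase should excise the entire mutagenic cassette, allowing an insertional allele to be reverted. A short hit labelled as a LEU2 promoter fragment spans only 17 nt and is probably a spurious match. No separate insert gene is recorded, so the plasmid is best regarded as a backbone tool for revertible, fluorescently reported gene trapping.
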