Addgene plasmid #189846: pGBT-RP8.1
Depositing lab: Stephen Ekker. Publication: Building the vertebrate codex using the gene breaking protein trap library. Ichino N, Serres MR, Urban RM, Urban MD, Treichel AJ, Schaefbauer KJ, Greif LE, Varshney GK, Skuster KJ, McNulty MS, Daby CL, Wang Y, Liao HK, El-Rass S, Ding Y, Liu W, Anderson JL, Wishman MD, Sabharwal A, Schimmenti LA, Sivasubbu S, Balciunas D, Hammerschmidt M, Farber SA, Wen XY, Xu X, McGrail M, Essner JJ, Burgess SM, Clark KJ, Ekker SC. Elife. 2020 Aug 11;9. pii: 54572. doi: 10.7554/eLife.54572. PubMed 32779569.
Backbone
  Vector backbone: pGBT
  Backbone size (bp): 5986
  Vector type: Cre/Lox
  Promoter: beta Actin
  Tag / fusion protein: mRFP (N terminal on backbone); tagBFP (C terminal on backbone)
Growth in bacteria
  Bacterial resistance: Kanamycin, 50 μg/mL
  Growth temperature: 37°C
  Growth strain: DH5alpha
  Copy number: Unknown
How to cite: pGBT-RP8.1 was a gift from Stephen Ekker (Addgene plasmid # 189846 ; http://n2t.net/addgene:189846 ; RRID:Addgene_189846)
